Addgene plasmid #219405: pET22b-Thr-cleavableELP
Purpose: Thrombin-responsive elastin-like polypeptide (ELP)
Depositing lab: Danielle Mai. Depositing organization: Stanford University. Publication: Protease-Driven Phase Separation of Elastin-Like Polypeptides. Wirtz BM, Yun AG, Wick C, Gao XJ, Mai DJ. Biomacromolecules. 2024 Jul 9. doi: 10.1021/acs.biomac.4c00346. PubMed 38980747.
Backbone
  Vector backbone: pET22b
  Vector type: Bacterial Expression
Growth in bacteria
  Bacterial resistance: Ampicillin, 100 μg/mL
  Growth temperature: 37°C
  Growth strain: DH5alpha
  Copy number: High Copy
Gene/Insert
  Gene/Insert name: Thr-cleavableELP
  Species: Synthetic
  Tag / fusion protein: 6xHis (C terminal on backbone)
  Cloning method: Golden Gate
Terms and licenses: Academic/Nonprofit Terms; Industry Terms: Not Available to Industry
Depositor comments: 5' cloning stie: NdeI (not destroyed), 3' cloning site: XhoI (not destroyed)
How to cite: pET22b-Thr-cleavableELP was a gift from Danielle Mai (Addgene plasmid # 219405 ; http://n2t.net/addgene:219405 ; RRID:Addgene_219405)
