[The description below was written by a language model from this plasmid's Addgene catalogue record and pLannotate feature annotations shown in this document.]
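Description:
pET22b-Thr-cleavableELP is a bacterial expression plasmid built on the pET22b backbone that encodes a synthetic, thrombin-responsive elastin-like polypeptide (ELP). It is maintained in E. coli through a ColE1/pMB1-type origin and selected with ampicillin via the β-lactamase (AmpR) gene and its own promoter. The backbone also carries the pBR322-derived bom and rop regions, residual tetracycline-resistance gene fragments, and an f1 origin that permits single-stranded DNA production. The catalogue lists it as high copy, although the annotated rop gene is normally associated with copy-number restraint.

The insert was assembled by Golden Gate cloning and sits between NdeI and XhoI sites that remain intact. Expression follows the standard pET arrangement: a T7 promoter with an adjacent lac operator, the T7 gene 10 ribosome binding site, and a downstream T7 terminator, with a plasmid-borne lacI gene supplying repressor so that transcription is held off until IPTG induction in a host that provides T7 RNA polymerase. The ELP coding region itself is not annotated, but it occupies the unlabelled stretch that runs from the RBS across the numbering origin of the circular map to the histidine tag. The only recognised element within it is a thrombin recognition and cleavage site. The open reading frame ends in the backbone's C-terminal 6xHis tag (flagged as a partial 9xHis match), which allows metal-affinity purification. The short "SET1" hit just before the terminator is probably an incidental match to backbone sequence.

The record does not give the ELP repeat composition or length. It supports use of the construct for producing an ELP whose phase-separation behaviour changes when thrombin cleaves it.
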