Features (pLannotate 1.2.2; 19 found; start..end, strand, type, name):
    919..936     +  CDS            9xHis (fragment): 9xHis affinity tag
    946..995     +  CDS            SET1 (fragment): solubility-enhancement tag derived from T7 phage gene 10B
   1003..1050    +  terminator     T7 terminator: transcription terminator for bacteriophage T7 RNA polymerase
   1087..1515    +  rep_origin     f1 ori (sequence partly withheld): f1 bacteriophage origin of replication; arrow indicates direction of (+) strand synthesis
   1568..1672    +  promoter       AmpR promoter: bla
   1673..2533    +  CDS            AmpR: β-lactamase; bla; confers resistance to ampicillin, carbenicillin, and related antibiotics
   2704..3292    +  rep_origin     ori: high-copy-number ColE1/pMB1/pBR322/pUC origin of replication
   3478..3617    -  misc_feature   bom: basis of mobility region from pBR322
   3719..3910    -  CDS            rop: Rop protein, which maintains plasmids at low copy number; rop
   3927..4307    +  CDS            YPB1_ECOLX: Protein predicted: Swiss-Prot protein existence level 4. From Escherichia coli.
   4379..4670    -  CDS            TcR (fragment): tetracycline efflux protein; tet; confers resistance to tetracycline
   4685..4706    -  protein_bind   CAP binding site: CAP binding activates transcription in the presence of cAMP. E. coli catabolite activator protein
   4719..5801    -  CDS            lacI: lac repressor; lacI; The lac repressor binds to the lac operator to inhibit transcription in E. coli. This inhibition can be relieved by adding lactose or isopropyl-β-D-thiogalactopyranoside (IPTG).
   5802..5879    -  promoter       lacI promoter: lacI
   5887..6166    -  CDS            TcR (fragment): tetracycline efflux protein; tet; confers resistance to tetracycline
   6188..6206    +  promoter       T7 promoter: promoter for bacteriophage T7 RNA polymerase
   6207..6231    +  protein_bind   lac operator: The lac repressor binds to the lac operator to inhibit transcription in E. coli. This inhibition can be relieved by adding lactose or isopropyl-β-D-thiogalactopyranoside (IPTG). lac repressor encoded by lacI
   6246..6268    +  RBS            RBS: efficient ribosome binding site from bacteriophage T7 gene 10 (Olins and Rangwala, 1989)
   7746..7763    +  CDS            thrombin site: thrombin recognition and cleavage site
>Addgene plasmid #219405 | pET22b-Thr-cleavableELP | addgene full sequence | sequence record 437131 | Addgene NGS Result
GGCGGCTCCGTGCCAGGCGTCGGTGTGCCTGGAGTCGGGGTGCCAGGGGTAGGAGTCCCTGGCGTAGGAG
TGCCAGGAGTGGGTGTTCCGGGTGTAGGAGTTCCTGGAGTGGGGGTTCCCGGTGTTGGCGTACCGGGCGT
TGGAGTACCTGGTGTAGGTGTGCCCGGTGTAGGCGTGCCTGGCGTTGGTGTTCCAGGAGTTGGGGTCCCC
GGAGTTGGCGTTCCAGGTGTCGGGGTTCCGGGGGTTGGAGTGCCTGGTGTGGGCGTACCTGGAGTAGGAG
TACCCGGTGTGGGAGTGCCGGGAGTTGGAGTCCCAGGGGTCGGCGTTCCTGGGGTGGGAGTCCCGGGGGT
GGGCGTTCCCGGAGTTGGGGTGCCCGGAGTAGGCGTACCAGGCGTGGGAGTACCGGGTGTGGGGGTCCCA
GGTGTAGGGGTACCCGGCGTGGGTGTGCCGGGTGTCGGAGTTCCCGGAGTCGGAGTCCCCGGGGTGGGTG
TACCGGGGGTCGGGGTACCAGGGGTGGGGGTGCCGGGGGTAGGCGTTCCGGGCGTAGGGGTTCCTGGTGT
CGGTGTTCCCGGCGTAGGTGTTCCTGGCGTGGGGGTACCGGGAGTGGGCGTCCCGGGTGTTGGAGTTCCG
GGAGTAGGTGTACCCGGAGTGGGAGTTCCAGGCGTTGGGGTTCCAGGGGTTGGCGTCCCAGGAGTAGGTG
TACCTGGGGTAGGTGTCCCTGGTGTTGGTGTACCTGGCGTCGGAGTGCCCGGGGTTGGGGTGCCTGGGGT
TGGTGTGCCAGGTGTTGGGGTACCTGGGGTCGGAGTACCAGGAGTCGGTGTACCAGGTGTGGGTGTCCCA
GGCGTAGGCGTCCCTGGAGTTGGTGTCCCCGGTGTCGGCGTACCCGGGGTCGGTGTCCCGGGAGTCGGCT
GGCTCGAGCACCACCACCACCACCACTGAGATCCGGCTGCTAACAAAGCCCGAAAGGAAGCTGAGTTGGC
TGCTGCCACCGCTGAGCAATAACTAGCATAACCCCTTGGGGCCTCTAAACGGGTCTTGAGGGGTTTTTTG
CTGAAAGGAGGAACTATATCCGGATTGGCGAATGGG
[124 nt withheld, positions 1087-1210]
C
[91 nt withheld, positions 1212-1302]
A
[49 nt withheld, positions 1304-1352]
CCTTTGACGTTGGAGTCCACGTTCTTT
[37 nt withheld, positions 1380-1416]
ACCCTATCTCGGTCTATTCTTTTGATTTATAAGGGATTTTGCCGATTTCGGCCTATTGGTTAAAAAATGA
GCTGATTTAACAAAAATTTAACGCGAATTTTAACAAAATATTAACGCTTACAATTTAGGTGGCACTTTTC
GGGGAAATGTGCGCGGAACCCCTATTTGTTTATTTTTCTAAATACATTCAAATATGTATCCGCTCATGAG
ACAATAACCCTGATAAATGCTTCAATAATATTGAAAAAGGAAGAGTATGAGTATTCAACATTTCCGTGTC
GCCCTTATTCCCTTTTTTGCGGCATTTTGCCTTCCTGTTTTTGCTCACCCAGAAACGCTGGTGAAAGTAA
AAGATGCTGAAGATCAGTTGGGTGCACGAGTGGGTTACATCGAACTGGATCTCAACAGCGGTAAGATCCT
TGAGAGTTTTCGCCCCGAAGAACGTTTTCCAATGATGAGCACTTTTAAAGTTCTGCTATGTGGCGCGGTA
TTATCCCGTATTGACGCCGGGCAAGAGCAACTCGGTCGCCGCATACACTATTCTCAGAATGACTTGGTTG
AGTACTCACCAGTCACAGAAAAGCATCTTACGGATGGCATGACAGTAAGAGAATTATGCAGTGCTGCCAT
AACCATGAGTGATAACACTGCGGCCAACTTACTTCTGACAACGATCGGAGGACCGAAGGAGCTAACCGCT
TTTTTGCACAACATGGGGGATCATGTAACTCGCCTTGATCGTTGGGAACCGGAGCTGAATGAAGCCATAC
CAAACGACGAGCGTGACACCACGATGCCTGCAGCAATGGCAACAACGTTGCGCAAACTATTAACTGGCGA
ACTACTTACTCTAGCTTCCCGGCAACAATTAATAGACTGGATGGAGGCGGATAAAGTTGCAGGACCACTT
CTGCGCTCGGCCCTTCCGGCTGGCTGGTTTATTGCTGATAAATCTGGAGCCGGTGAGCGTGGCTCTCGCG
GTATCATTGCAGCACTGGGGCCAGATGGTAAGCCCTCCCGTATCGTAGTTATCTACACGACGGGGAGTCA
GGCAACTATGGATGAACGAAATAGACAGATCGCTGAGATAGGTGCCTCACTGATTAAGCATTGGTAACTG
TCAGACCAAGTTTACTCATATATACTTTAGATTGATTTAAAACTTCATTTTTAATTTAAAAGGATCTAGG
TGAAGATCCTTTTTGATAATCTCATGACCAAAATCCCTTAACGTGAGTTTTCGTTCCACTGAGCGTCAGA
CCCCGTAGAAAAGATCAAAGGATCTTCTTGAGATCCTTTTTTTCTGCGCGTAATCTGCTGCTTGCAAACA
AAAAAACCACCGCTACCAGCGGTGGTTTGTTTGCCGGATCAAGAGCTACCAACTCTTTTTCCGAAGGTAA
CTGGCTTCAGCAGAGCGCAGATACCAAATACTGTCCTTCTAGTGTAGCCGTAGTTAGGCCACCACTTCAA
GAACTCTGTAGCACCGCCTACATACCTCGCTCTGCTAATCCTGTTACCAGTGGCTGCTGCCAGTGGCGAT
AAGTCGTGTCTTACCGGGTTGGACTCAAGACGATAGTTACCGGATAAGGCGCAGCGGTCGGGCTGAACGG
GGGGTTCGTGCACACAGCCCAGCTTGGAGCGAACGACCTACACCGAACTGAGATACCTACAGCGTGAGCT
ATGAGAAAGCGCCACGCTTCCCGAAGGGAGAAAGGCGGACAGGTATCCGGTAAGCGGCAGGGTCGGAACA
GGAGAGCGCACGAGGGAGCTTCCAGGGGGAAACGCCTGGTATCTTTATAGTCCTGTCGGGTTTCGCCACC
TCTGACTTGAGCGTCGATTTTTGTGATGCTCGTCAGGGGGGCGGAGCCTATGGAAAAACGCCAGCAACGC
GGCCTTTTTACGGTTCCTGGCCTTTTGCTGGCCTTTTGCTCACATGTTCTTTCCTGCGTTATCCCCTGAT
TCTGTGGATAACCGTATTACCGCCTTTGAGTGAGCTGATACCGCTCGCCGCAGCCGAACGACCGAGCGCA
GCGAGTCAGTGAGCGAGGAAGCGGAAGAGCGCCTGATGCGGTATTTTCTCCTTACGCATCTGTGCGGTAT
TTCACACCGCAATGGTGCACTCTCAGTACAATCTGCTCTGATGCCGCATAGTTAAGCCAGTATACACTCC
GCTATCGCTACGTGACTGGGTCATGGCTGCGCCCCGACACCCGCCAACACCCGCTGACGCGCCCTGACGG
GCTTGTCTGCTCCCGGCATCCGCTTACAGACAAGCTGTGACCGTCTCCGGGAGCTGCATGTGTCAGAGGT
TTTCACCGTCATCACCGAAACGCGCGAGGCAGCTGCGGTAAAGCTCATCAGCGTGGTCGTGAAGCGATTC
ACAGATGTCTGCCTGTTCATCCGCGTCCAGCTCGTTGAGTTTCTCCAGAAGCGTTAATGTCTGGCTTCTG
ATAAAGCGGGCCATGTTAAGGGCGGTTTTTTCCTGTTTGGTCACTGATGCCTCCGTGTAAGGGGGATTTC
TGTTCATGGGGGTAATGATACCGATGAAACGAGAGAGGATGCTCACGATACGGGTTACTGATGATGAACA
TGCCCGGTTACTGGAACGTTGTGAGGGTAAACAACTGGCGGTATGGATGCGGCGGGACCAGAGAAAAATC
ACTCAGGGTCAATGCCAGCGCTTCGTTAATACAGATGTAGGTGTTCCACAGGGTAGCCAGCAGCATCCTG
CGATGCAGATCCGGAACATAATGGTGCAGGGCGCTGACTTCCGCGTTTCCAGACTTTACGAAACACGGAA
ACCGAAGACCATTCATGTTGTTGCTCAGGTCGCAGACGTTTTGCAGCAGCAGTCGCTTCACGTTCGCTCG
CGTATCGGTGATTCATTCTGCTAACCAGTAAGGCAACCCCGCCAGCCTAGCCGGGTCCTCAACGACAGGA
GCACGATCATGCGCACCCGTGGGGCCGCCATGCCGGCGATAATGGCCTGCTTCTCGCCGAAACGTTTGGT
GGCGGGACCAGTGACGAAGGCTTGAGCGAGGGCGTGCAAGATTCCGAATACCGCAAGCGACAGGCCGATC
ATCGTCGCGCGCCAGCGAAAGCGGTCCTCGCCGAAAATGACCCAGAGCGCTGCCGGCACCTGTCCTACGA
GTTGCATGATAAAGAAGACAGTCATAAGTGCGGCGACGATAGTCATGCCCCGCGCCCACCGGAAGGAGCT
GACTGGGTTGAAGGCTCTCAAGGGCATCGGTCGAGATCCCGGTGCCTAATGAGTGAGCTAACTTACATTA
ATTGCGTTGCGCTCACTGCCCGCTTTCCAGTCGGGAAACCTGTCGTGCCAGCTGCATTAATGAATCGGCC
AACGCGCGGGGAGAGGCGGTTTGCGTATTGGGCGCCAGGGTGGTTTTTCTTTTCACCAGTGAGACGGGCA
ACAGCTGATTGCCCTTCACCGCCTGGCCCTGAGAGAGTTGCAGCAAGCGGTCCACGCTGGTTTGCCCCAG
CAGGCGAAAATCCTGTTTGATGGTGGTTAACGGCGGGATATAACATGAGCTGTCTTCGGTATCGTCGTAT
CCCACTACCGAGATATCCGCACCAACGCGCAGCCCGGACTCGGTAATGGCGCGCATTGCGCCCAGCGCCA
TCTGATCGTTGGCAACCAGCATCGCAGTGGGAACGATGCCCTCATTCAGCATTTGCATGGTTTGTTGAAA
ACCGGACATGGCACTCCAGTCGCCTTCCCGTTCCGCTATCGGCTGAATTTGATTGCGAGTGAGATATTTA
TGCCAGCCAGCCAGACGCAGACGCGCCGAGACAGAACTTAATGGGCCCGCTAACAGCGCGATTTGCTGGT
GACCCAATGCGACCAGATGCTCCACGCCCAGTCGCGTACCGTCTTCATGGGAGAAAATAATACTGTTGAT
GGGTGTCTGGTCAGAGACATCAAGAAATAACGCCGGAACATTAGTGCAGGCAGCTTCCACAGCAATGGCA
TCCTGGTCATCCAGCGGATAGTTAATGATCAGCCCACTGACGCGTTGCGCGAGAAGATTGTGCACCGCCG
CTTTACAGGCTTCGACGCCGCTTCGTTCTACCATCGACACCACCACGCTGGCACCCAGTTGATCGGCGCG
AGATTTAATCGCCGCGACAATTTGCGACGGCGCGTGCAGGGCCAGACTGGAGGTGGCAACGCCAATCAGC
AACGACTGTTTGCCCGCCAGTTGTTGTGCCACGCGGTTGGGAATGTAATTCAGCTCCGCCATCGCCGCTT
CCACTTTTTCCCGCGTTTTCGCAGAAACGTGGCTGGCCTGGTTCACCACGCGGGAAACGGTCTGATAAGA
GACACCGGCATACTCTGCGACATCGTATAACGTTACTGGTTTCACATTCACCACCCTGAATTGACTCTCT
TCCGGGCGCTATCATGCCATACCGCGAAAGGTTTTGCGCCATTCGATGGTGTCCGGGATCTCGACGCTCT
CCCTTATGCGACTCCTGCATTAGGAAGCAGCCCAGTAGTAGGTTGAGGCCGTTGAGCACCGCCGCCGCAA
GGAATGGTGCATGCAAGGAGATGGCGCCCAACAGTCCCCCGGCCACGGGGCCTGCCACCATACCCACGCC
GAAACAAGCGCTCATGAGCCCGAAGTGGCGAGCCCGATCTTCCCCATCGGTGATGTCGGCGATATAGGCG
CCAGCAACCGCACCTGTGGCGCCGGTGATGCCGGCCACGATGCGTCCGGCGTAGAGGATCGAGATCTCGA
TCCCGCGAAATTAATACGACTCACTATAGGGGAATTGTGAGCGGATAACAATTCCCCTCTAGAAATAATT
TTGTTTAACTTTAAGAAGGAGATATACATATGGGTGGTTGGGGACCAGTGCCTGGCGTCGGTGTACCTGG
TGCTGGTGTACCCGGTGCTGGAGTACCGGGGGCAGGTGTACCAGGTGCAGGGGTCCCAGGAGCTGGAGTT
CCAGGTGCTGGGGTTCCTGGTGCAGGTGTTCCTGGAGCAGGTGTTCCTGGTGGCGGAGTTCCTGGCGGTG
GGGTGCCTGGTGGGGGCGTGCCAGGCGGGGGCGTTCCCGGTGGCGGTGTCCCCGGTGGTGGGGTTCCAGG
GGGTGGGGTACCAGGCGTCGGTGTACCTGGTGCTGGTGTACCCGGTGCTGGAGTACCGGGGGCAGGTGTA
CCAGGTGCAGGGGTCCCAGGAGCTGGAGTTCCAGGTGCTGGGGTTCCTGGTGCAGGTGTTCCTGGAGCAG
GTGTTCCTGGTGGCGGAGTTCCTGGCGGTGGGGTGCCTGGTGGGGGCGTGCCAGGCGGGGGCGTTCCCGG
TGGCGGTGTCCCCGGTGGTGGGGTTCCAGGGGGTGGGGTCCCTGGCGTCGGTGTACCTGGTGCTGGTGTA
CCCGGTGCTGGAGTACCGGGGGCAGGTGTACCAGGTGCAGGGGTCCCAGGAGCTGGAGTTCCAGGTGCTG
GGGTTCCTGGTGCAGGTGTTCCTGGAGCAGGTGTTCCTGGTGGCGGAGTTCCTGGCGGTGGGGTGCCTGG
TGGGGGCGTGCCAGGCGGGGGCGTTCCCGGTGGCGGTGTCCCCGGTGGTGGGGTTCCAGGGGGTGGGGTA
CCGGGAGTGGGCGTCCCAGGTGCGGGCGTTCCCGGCGCAGGTGTGCCTGGAGCGGGAGTACCAGGAGCCG
GCGTGCCAGGGGCGGGTGTACCAGGGGCCGGAGTGCCAGGTGCTGGAGTACCGGGCGCTGGCGTTCCTGG
TGGTGGCGTTCCGGGTGGTGGAGTTCCCGGTGGTGGGGTTCCAGGTGGGGGAGTACCAGGCGGTGGAGTC
CCTGGCGGCGGTGTACCAGGTGGTGGTGTGCCTGGCGTCGGTGTACCCGGTGCAGGGGTTCCAGGAGCGG
GAGTTCCTGGTGCGGGTGTGCCGGGGGCTGGTGTACCTGGAGCAGGTGTTCCGGGAGCTGGGGTCCCTGG
GGCAGGAGTCCCAGGCGCAGGCGTCCCAGGGGGTGGAGTGCCGGGCGGGGGTGTGCCAGGTGGCGGAGTA
CCTGGGGGCGGAGTACCAGGCGGTGGTGTGCCGGGCGGCGGTGTACCGGGTGGCGGGGTACCCGGTGTGG
GAGTTCCGGGAGCTGGCGTCCCGGGTGCAGGAGTCCCAGGGGCTGGAGTGCCAGGAGCAGGCGTACCAGG
GGCGGGAGTCCCCGGAGCTGGTGTCCCTGGTGCCGGGGTACCGGGTGCTGGCGTACCAGGGGGCGGTGTA
CCAGGTGGCGGCGTACCTGGTGGTGGAGTTCCAGGCGGCGGGGTTCCTGGGGGTGGTGTTCCAGGTGGGG
GTGTTCCCGGCGGCGGTTCTGGTGGCGGTCTGGTGCCGCGCGGCAGCGGT
